>Addgene plasmid #11124 | pWZLblast-RalA WT(RalA 402i-resistant) | addgene full sequence | sequence record 213734 | Addgene NGS Result
CTGAATATGGGCCAAACAGGATATCTGTGGTAAGCAGTTCCTGCCCCGGCTCAGGGCCAAGAACAGATGG
AACAGCTGAATATGGGCCAAACAGGATATCTGTGGTAAGCAGTTCCTGCCCCGGCTCAGGGCCAAGAACA
GATGGTCCCCAGATGCGGTCCAGCCCTCAGCAGTTTCTAGAGAACCATCAGATGTTTCCAGGGTGCCCCA
AGGACCTGAAATGACCCTGTGCCTTATTTGAACTAACCAATCAGTTCGCTTCTCGCTTCTGTTCGCGCGC
TTCTGCTCCCCGAGCTCAATAAAAGAGCCCACAACCCCTCACTCGGGGCGCCAGTCCTCCGATTGACTGA
GTCGCCCGGGTACCCGTGTATCCAATAAACCCTCTTGCAGTTGCATCCGACTTGTGGTCTCGCTGTTCCT
TGGGAGGGTCTCCTCTGAGTGATTGACTACCCGTCAGCGGGGGTCTTTCATTTGGGGGCTCGTCCGGGAT
CGGGAGACCCCTGCCCAGGGACCACCGACCCACCACCGGGAGGCAAGCTGGCCAGCAACTTATCTGTGTC
TGTCCGATTGTCTAGTGTCTATGACTGATTTTATGCGCCTGCGTCGGTACTAGTTAGCTAACTAGCTCTG
TATCTGGCGGACCCGTGGTGGAACTGACGAGTTCTGAACACCCGGCCGCAACCCTGGGAGACGTCCCAGG
GACTTTGGGGGCCGTTTTTGTGGCCCGACCTGAGGAAGGGAGTCGATGTGGAATCCGACCCCGTCAGGAT
ATGTGGTTCTGGTAGGAGACGAGAACCTAAAACAGTTCCCGCCTCCGTCTGAATTTTTGCTTTCGGTTTG
GAACCGAAGCCGCGCGTCTTGTCTGCTGCAGCGCTGCAGCATCGTTCTGTGTTGTCTCTGTCTGACTGTG
TTTCTGTATTTGTCTGAAAATTAGGGCCAGACTGTTACCACTCCCTTAAGTTTGACCTTAGGTCACTGGA
AAGATGTCGAGCGGATCGCTCACAACCAGTCGGTAGATGTCAAGAAGAGACGTTGGGTTACCTTCTGCTC
TGCAGAATGGCCAACCTTTAACGTCGGATGGCCGCGAGACGGCACCTTTAACCGAGACCTCATCACCCAG
GTTAAGATCAAGGTCTTTTCACCTGGCCCGCATGGACACCCAGACCAGGTCCCCTACATCGTGACCTGGG
AAGCCTTGGCTTTTGACCCCCCTCCCTGGGTCAAGCCCTTTGTACACCCTAAGCCTCCGCCTCCTCTTCC
TCCATCCGCCCCGTCTCTCCCCCTTGAACCTCCTCGTTCGACCCCGCCTCGATCCTCCCTTTATCCAGCC
CTCACTCCTTCTCTAGGCGCCGGCCGGATCCCGGCCACCATGGCTGCGAATAAGCCCAAGGGTCAGAATT
CTTTGGCTTTACACAAAGTCATCATGGTGGGCAGTGGTGGCGTGGGCAAGTCAGCTCTGACTCTACAGTT
CATGTACGATGAGTTTGTGGAGGACTATGAGCCTACCAAAGCAGACAGCTATCGGAAGAAGGTAGTGCTA
GATGGGGAGGAAGTCCAGATCGATATCTTAGATACAGCTGGGCAGGAGGACTACGCTGCAATTAGAGACA
ACTACTTCCGAAGTGGGGAGGGGTTCCTCTGTGTTTTCTCTATTACAGAAATGGAATCCTTTGCAGCTAC
AGCTGACTTCAGGGAGCAGATTTTAAGAGTAAAAGAAGATGAGAATGTTCCATTTCTACTGGTTGGTAAC
AAATCAGATTTAGAAGATAAAAGACAAGTAAGCGTTGAAGAGGCAAAAAACAGAGCTGAGCAGTGGAATG
TTAACTACGTGGAAACATCTGCTAAAACACGAGCTAATGTTGACAAGGTATTTTTTGATTTAATGAGAGA
AATTCGAGCGAGAAAGATGGAAGACAGCAAAGAAAAGAATGGAAAAAAGAAGAGGAAAAGTTTAGCCAAG
AGAATCAGAGAAAGATGCTGCATTTTATAACCGCTCGACCAATTCCGGTTATTTTCCACCATATTGCCGT
CTTTTGGCAATGTGAGGGCCCGGAAACCTGGCCCTGTCTTCTTGACGAGCATTCCTAGGGGTCTTTCCCC
TCTCGCCAAAGGAATGCAAGGTCTGTTGAATGTCGTGAAGGAAGCAGTTCCTCTGGAAGCTTCTTGAAGA
CAAACAACGTCTGTAGCGACCCTTTGCAGGCAGCGGAACCCCCCACCTGGCGACAGGTGCCTCTGCGGCC
AAAAGCCACGTGTATAAGATACACCTGCAAAGGCGGCACAACCCCAGTGCCACGTTGTGAGTTGGATAGT
TGTGGAAAGAGTCAAATGGCTCTCCTCAAGCGTATTCAACAAGGGGCTGAAGGATGCCCAGAAGGTACCC
CATTGTATGGGATCTGATCTGGGGCCTCGGTGCACATGCTTTACATGTGTTTAGTCGAGGTTAAAAAACG
TCTAGGCCCCCCGAACCACGGGGACGTGGTTTTCCTTTGAAAAACACGATGATAATACCATGAAAACATT
TAACATTTCTCAACAGGATCTAGAATTAGTAGAAGTAGCGACAGAGAAGATTACAATGCTTTATGAGGAT
AATAAACATCATGTGGGAGCGGCAATTCGTACGAAAACAGGAGAAATCATTTCGGCAGTACATATTGAAG
CGTATATAGGACGAGTAACTGTTTGTGCAGAAGCCATTGCGATTGGTAGTGCAGTTTCGAATGGACAAAA
GGATTTTGACACGATTGTAGCTGTTAGACACCCTTATTCTGACGAAGTAGATAGAAGTATTCGAGTGGTA
AGTCCTTGTGGTATGTGTAGGGAGTTGATTTCAGACTATGCACCAGATTGTTTTGTGTTAATAGAAATGA
ATGGCAAGTTAGTCAAAACTACGATTGAAGAACTCATTCCACTCAAATATACCCGAAATTAAAAGTTTTA
CCATACCAAGCTCATCGATAAAATAAAAGATTTTATTTAGTCTCCAGAAAAAGGGGGGAATGAAAGACCC
CACCTGTAGGTTTGGCAAGCTAGCTTAAGTAACGCCATTTTGCAAGGCATGGAAAAATACATAACTGAGA
ATAGAGAAGTTCAGATCAAGGTCAGGAACAGATGGAACAGCTGAATATGGGCCAAACAGGATATCTGTGG
TAAGCAGTTCCTGCCCCGGCTCAGGGCCAAGAACAGATGGAACAGCTGAATATGGGCCAAACAGGATATC
TGTGGTAAGCAGTTCCTGCCCCGGCTCAGGGCCAAGAACAGATGGTCCCCAGATGCGGTCCAGCCCTCAG
CAGTTTCTAGAGAACCATCAGATGTTTCCAGGGTGCCCCAAGGACCTGAAATGACCCTGTGCCTTATTTG
AACTAACCAATCAGTTCGCTTCTCGCTTCTGTTCGCGCGCTTCTGCTCCCCGAGCTCAATAAAAGAGCCC
ACAACCCCTCACTCGGGGCGCCAGTCCTCCGATTGACTGAGTCGCCCGGGTACCCGTGTATCCAATAAAC
CCTCTTGCAGTTGCATCCGACTTGTGGTCTCGCTGTTCCTTGGGAGGGTCTCCTCTGAGTGATTGACTAC
CCGTCAGCGGGGGTCTTTCACATGCAGCATGTATCAAAATTAATTTGGTTTTTTTTCTTAAGTATTTACA
TTAAATGGCCATAGTTGCATTAATGAATCGGCCAACGCGCGGGGAGAGGCGGTTTGCGTATTGGGCGCTC
TTCCGCTTCCTCGCTCACTGACTCGCTGCGCTCGGTCGTTCGGCTGCGGCGAGCGGTATCAGCTCACTCA
AAGGCGGTAATACGGTTATCCACAGAATCAGGGGATAACGCAGGAAAGAACATGTGAGCAAAAGGCCAGC
AAAAGGCCAGGAACCGTAAAAAGGCCGCGTTGCTGGCGTTTTTCCATAGGCTCCGCCCCCCTGACGAGCA
TCACAAAAATCGACGCTCAAGTCAGAGGTGGCGAAACCCGACAGGACTATAAAGATACCAGGCGTTTCCC
CCTGGAAGCTCCCTCGTGCGCTCTCCTGTTCCGACCCTGCCGCTTACCGGATACCTGTCCGCCTTTCTCC
CTTCGGGAAGCGTGGCGCTTTCTCATAGCTCACGCTGTAGGTATCTCAGTTCGGTGTAGGTCGTTCGCTC
CAAGCTGGGCTGTGTGCACGAACCCCCCGTTCAGCCCGACCGCTGCGCCTTATCCGGTAACTATCGTCTT
GAGTCCAACCCGGTAAGACACGACTTATCGCCACTGGCAGCAGCCACTGGTAACAGGATTAGCAGAGCGA
GGTATGTAGGCGGTGCTACAGAGTTCTTGAAGTGGTGGCCTAACTACGGCTACACTAGAAGAACAGTATT
TGGTATCTGCGCTCTGCTGAAGCCAGTTACCTTCGGAAAAAGAGTTGGTAGCTCTTGATCCGGCAAACAA
ACCACCGCTGGTAGCGGTGGTTTTTTTGTTTGCAAGCAGCAGATTACGCGCAGAAAAAAAGGATCTCAAG
AAGATCCTTTGATCTTTTCTACGGGGTCTGACGCTCAGTGGAACGAAAACTCACGTTAAGGGATTTTGGT
CATGAGATTATCAAAAAGGATCTTCACCTAGATCCTTTTGCGGCCGCAAATCAATCTAAAGTATATATGA
GTAAACTTGGTCTGACAGTTACCAATGCTTAATCAGTGAGGCACCTATCTCAGCGATCTGTCTATTTCGT
TCATCCATAGTTGCCTGACTCCCCGTCGTGTAGATAACTACGATACGGGAGGGCTTACCATCTGGCCCCA
GTGCTGCAATGATACCGCGAGACCCACGCTCACCGGCTCCAGATTTATCAGCAATAAACCAGCCAGCCGG
AAGGGCCGAGCGCAGAAGTGGTCCTGCAACTTTATCCGCCTCCATCCAGTCTATTAATTGTTGCCGGGAA
GCTAGAGTAAGTAGTTCGCCAGTTAATAGTTTGCGCAACGTTGTTGCCATTGCTACAGGCATCGTGGTGT
CACGCTCGTCGTTTGGTATGGCTTCATTCAGCTCCGGTTCCCAACGATCAAGGCGAGTTACATGATCCCC
CATGTTGTGCAAAAAAGCGGTTAGCTCCTTCGGTCCTCCGATCGTTGTCAGAAGTAAGTTGGCCGCAGTG
TTATCACTCATGGTTATGGCAGCACTGCATAATTCTCTTACTGTCATGCCATCCGTAAGATGCTTTTCTG
TGACTGGTGAGTACTCAACCAAGTCATTCTGAGAATAGTGTATGCGGCGACCGAGTTGCTCTTGCCCGGC
GTCAATACGGGATAATACCGCGCCACATAGCAGAACTTTAAAAGTGCTCATCATTGGAAAACGTTCTTCG
GGGCGAAAACTCTCAAGGATCTTACCGCTGTTGAGATCCAGTTCGATGTAACCCACTCGTGCACCCAACT
GATCTTCAGCATCTTTTACTTTCACCAGCGTTTCTGGGTGAGCAAAAACAGGAAGGCAAAATGCCGCAAA
AAAGGGAATAAGGGCGACACGGAAATGTTGAATACTCATACTCTTCCTTTTTCAATATTATTGAAGCATT
TATCAGGGTTATTGTCTCATGAGCGGATACATATTTGAATGTATTTAGAAAAATAAACAAATAGGGGTTC
CGCGCACATTTCCCCGAAAAGTGCCACCTGCAGC
Features (pLannotate 1.2.2; 12 found; start..end, strand, type, name):
      1..470     +  LTR            LTR: long terminal repeat from Moloney murine leukemia virus
    594..868     +  misc_feature   MESV Ψ (fragment): packaging signal of murine embryonic stem cell virus
    935..1351    +  CDS            gag (truncated): truncated Moloney murine leukemia virus (MMLV) gag gene lacking the start codon
   1370..1987    +  CDS            RALA: RALA_HUMAN - Also known as RAL. Experimental evidence at protein level: Swiss-Prot protein existence level 1. Multifunctional GTPase involved in a variety of cellular processes including gene expression, cell migration, cell proliferation, oncogenic transformation and membrane trafficking. Accomplishes its multiple functions by interacting with distinct downstream effectors. Acts as a GTP sensor for GTP-dependent exocytosis of dense core vesicles. The RALA-exocyst complex regulates integrin- dependent membrane raft exocytosis and growth signaling (PubMed:20005108). Key regulator of LPAR1 signa
   2044..2505    +  misc_feature   IRES: internal ribosome entry site (IRES) of the encephalomyocarditis virus (EMCV)
   2510..2929    +  CDS            bsr: BSR_BACCE - Experimental evidence at protein level: Swiss-Prot protein existence level 1. Catalyzes the deamination of the cytosine moiety of the antibiotics blasticidin S, cytomycin and acetylblasticidin S. From Bacillus cereus.
   2999..3120    +  LTR            3' LTR (ΔU3) (fragment): self-inactivating 3' long terminal repeat (LTR) from Moloney murine leukemia virus
   3121..3590    +  LTR            LTR: long terminal repeat from Moloney murine leukemia virus
   3656..3708    -  CDS            lacI (fragment): lac repressor; lacI; The lac repressor binds to the lac operator to inhibit transcription in E. coli. This inhibition can be relieved by adding lactose or isopropyl-β-D-thiogalactopyranoside (IPTG).
   3891..4479    -  rep_origin     ori: high-copy-number ColE1/pMB1/pBR322/pUC origin of replication
   4639..5499    -  CDS            AmpR: β-lactamase; bla; confers resistance to ampicillin, carbenicillin, and related antibiotics
   5500..5604    -  promoter       AmpR promoter: bla
