[The description below was written by a language model from this plasmid's Addgene catalogue record and pLannotate feature annotations shown in this document.]
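Description:
pWZLblast-RalA WT(RalA 402i-resistant) is a Moloney murine leukemia virus-based retroviral vector for stable expression of human RalA in mammalian cells, built on the pWZLblast backbone. In bacteria it is maintained through a high-copy ColE1/pUC-type origin and selected with ampicillin via the β-lactamase gene and its native promoter. The viral portion is flanked by MMLV long terminal repeats. Downstream of the 5′ LTR lie a packaging signal (annotated as an MESV Ψ fragment) and a truncated gag segment lacking its start codon, which together promote encapsidation of the genomic RNA when the plasmid is introduced into a packaging cell line that supplies the viral proteins in trans.

The payload is a bicistronic cassette transcribed from the 5′ LTR, as no separate internal promoter is annotated. The RALA coding sequence comes first, followed by an EMCV internal ribosome entry site and the bsr blasticidin S deaminase gene. Blasticidin resistance is therefore translated from the same transcript as RalA, which links drug selection to transgene expression in transduced cells. RalA is a small Ras-family GTPase involved in exocyst-dependent trafficking, proliferation and oncogenic transformation. The insert encodes the wild-type protein but is recorded as resistant to the 402i siRNA; the exact nucleotide changes are not given. The record does not spell out a use, but such a construct suits rescue experiments in which endogenous RalA is knocked down and the resistant version re-expressed, consistent with the associated study of RalA in Ras-induced tumorigenesis of human cells. No epitope tag is annotated. The sequenced plasmid is somewhat smaller than the sum of the catalogue's approximate backbone and insert sizes.
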