Addgene plasmid #11124: pWZLblast-RalA WT(RalA 402i-resistant)
Depositing lab: Christopher Counter. Depositing organization: Duke University. Publication: Activation of RalA is critical for Ras-induced tumorigenesis of human cells. Lim KH, Baines AT, Fiordalisi JJ, Shipitsin M, Feig LA, Cox AD, Der CJ, Counter CM. Cancer Cell. 2005 Jun . 7(6):533-45. 10.1016/j.ccr.2005.04.030 PubMed 15950903.
Backbone
  Vector backbone: pWZLblast
  Backbone size w/o insert (bp): 5100
  Vector type: Mammalian Expression, Retroviral
  Selectable markers: Blasticidin
Growth in bacteria
  Bacterial resistance: Ampicillin, 100 μg/mL
  Growth temperature: 37°C
  Growth strain: DH5alpha
  Copy number: Unknown
Gene/Insert
  Gene/Insert name: RalA WT (alt name: RalA)
  Species: H. sapiens (human)
  Insert size (bp): 1000
  Mutation: resistant to siRNA 402i
  Entrez Gene: RALA (a.k.a. HINCONS, RAL)
  Cloning method: Restriction Enzyme; 5′ cloning site BamH I (not destroyed); 3′ cloning site BamHI (destroyed during cloning)
  Sequencing primers: 5′ pBABE 5'
Terms and licenses: Academic/Nonprofit Terms; Industry Terms: Not Available to Industry
How to cite: pWZLblast-RalA WT(RalA 402i-resistant) was a gift from Christopher Counter (Addgene plasmid # 11124 ; http://n2t.net/addgene:11124 ; RRID:Addgene_11124)
