>Addgene plasmid #11124 | pWZLblast-RalA WT(RalA 402i-resistant) | addgene partial sequence | sequence record 18068 | 11124 with pBABE5'
TGGTGGGCAGTGGTGGCGTGGGCAAGTCAGCTCTGACTCTACAGTTCATGTACGATGAGTTTGTGGAGGA
CTATGAGCCTACCAAAGCAGACAGCTATCGGAAGAAGGTAGTGCTAGATGGGGAGGAAGTCCAGATCGAT
ATCTTAGATACAGCTGGGCAGGAGGACTACGCTGCAATTAGAGACAACTACTTCCGAAGTGGGGAGGGGT
TCCTCTGTGTTTTCTCTATTACAGAAATGGAATCCTTTGCAGCTACAGCTGACTTCAGGGAGCAGATTTT
AAGAGTAAAAGAAGATGAGAATGTTCCATTTCTACTGGTTGGTAACAAATCAGATTTAGAAGATAAAAGA
CAAGTAAGCGTTGAAGAGGCAAAAAACAGAGCTGAGCAGTGGAATGTTAACTACGTGGAAACATCTGCTA
AAACACGAGCTAATGTTGACAAGGTATTTTTTGATTTAATGAGAGAAATTCGAGCGAGAAAGATGGAAGA
CAGCAAAGAAAAGAATGGAAAAAAGAAGAGGAAAAGTTTAGCCAAGAGAATCAGAGAAAGATGCTGCATT
TTATAACCGCTCGACCAATTCCGGTTATTTTCCACCATATTGCCGTCTTTTGGCAATGTGAGGGCCCGGA
AACCTGGCCCTGTCTTCTTGACGAGCATTCCTAGGGGTCTTTCCCCTCTCGCCAAAGGAATGCAAGGTCT
GTTGAATGTCG
